Addgene plasmid #146070: pAc5.1B-lambdaN-HA-DmTral-LSm-K73AD74A-V5His6_C
Purpose: Insect Expression of DmTral-LSm-K73AD74A
Depositing lab: Elisa Izaurralde. Depositing organization: Max Planck Institute for Developmental Biology. Publication: Similar modes of interaction enable Trailer Hitch and EDC3 to associate with DCP1 and Me31B in distinct protein complexes. Tritschler F, Eulalio A, Helms S, Schmidt S, Coles M, Weichenrieder O, Izaurralde E, Truffault V. Mol Cell Biol. 2008 Nov . 28(21):6695-708. 10.1128/MCB.00759-08 PubMed 18765641.
Backbone
  Vector backbone: Unknown
  Vector type: Insect Expression
Growth in bacteria
  Bacterial resistance: Ampicillin, 100 μg/mL
  Growth temperature: 37°C
  Growth strain: DH5alpha
  Copy number: Low Copy
Gene/Insert
  Gene/Insert name: DmTral-LSm-K73AD74A (alt names: Trailer Hitch; Dm LSm38)
  Species: D. melanogaster (fly)
  Mutation: one silent mutation A198C compared to the sequence given by: NCBI:NM_140328.4 or UniProt Q9VTZ0.
  Entrez Gene: tral (a.k.a. Dmel_CG10686, BEST:GH08269, CG10686, DmLSm15, Dmel\CG10686, LSm15, Lsm15, Scd6p, TRAL, Tral, anon-EST:Posey139, anon-WO0172774.89, anon-WO02059370.24, p67, p70)
  Cloning method: Unknown
Terms and licenses: Academic/Nonprofit Terms; Industry Terms: Not Available to Industry
Depositor comments: Plasmids from this collection were made available to the research community and donated after the lab closed. Please note that the sequence provided by the depositing laboratory may be theoretical/predicted or based on Sanger sequencing results. There may be discrepancies between sequencing results obtained by Addgene and the depositor sequence. If an Addgene verified sequence is not available, please contact before placing your order to request that our lab fully sequence the plasmid.
How to cite: pAc5.1B-lambdaN-HA-DmTral-LSm-K73AD74A-V5His6_C was a gift from Elisa Izaurralde (Addgene plasmid # 146070 ; http://n2t.net/addgene:146070 ; RRID:Addgene_146070)
