[The description below was written by a language model from this plasmid's Addgene catalogue record and pLannotate feature annotations shown in this document.]
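Description:
pAc5.1B-lambdaN-HA-DmTral-LSm-K73AD74A-V5His6_C is a 5.8 kb insect-cell expression plasmid. The catalogue lists the backbone as unknown, although the name and the annotated parts point to a pAc5.1B-type vector. It is propagated in E. coli through a ColE1/pUC-type origin and selected with ampicillin via the bla gene and its own promoter. The record describes it as low copy, even though the origin is annotated as a high-copy type. Short fragments annotated as a tetracycline resistance gene and SV40 large T antigen appear to be non-functional backbone remnants.

Expression is driven by the Drosophila melanogaster actin 5C promoter, a strong constitutive promoter used in fly cell lines, and terminated by an SV40 polyadenylation signal. The open reading frame begins with a short fragment of the bacteriophage lambda N protein, followed by an HA epitope (annotated as a fragment of a 3xHA tag). Next comes the LSm domain of Drosophila Trailer Hitch (Tral), which the automated annotation labels by homology as a human LSM14B fragment. A V5 epitope follows the insert, and the name also indicates a His6 tag, which is not annotated in the feature table. The insert carries the K73A and D74A substitutions named in the construct, plus one silent A198C change relative to the reference sequence.

The lambda N peptide binds boxB RNA hairpins, so fusions of this kind are generally used to tether a protein to a boxB-containing reporter mRNA. The HA and V5 tags allow detection and immunoprecipitation. The record itself states only insect expression of the mutant domain. The associated publication concerns how Tral and EDC3 associate with DCP1 and Me31B, suggesting the double mutant was made to probe those interactions.
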