Features (pLannotate 1.2.2; 11 found; start..end, strand, type, name):
     56..2568    +  promoter       Ac5 promoter: Drosophila melanogaster actin 5C promoter
   2588..2653    +  CDS            N (fragment): REGN_LAMBD - Experimental evidence at protein level: Swiss-Prot protein existence level 1. Plays a role as a transcriptional antitermination factor that allows the virus to initiate its lytic phase. Activates expression of the delayed viral early genes by modifying host RNA polymerase (RNAP) into a form that is resistant to termination signals. This antitermination function requires the host NusA protein which serves to stabilize the interaction between antitermination protein N and host RNA polymerase. From Escherichia phage lambda (Bacteriophage lambda).
   2678..2704    +  CDS            3xHA (fragment): three tandem HA epitope tags
   2723..3025    +  CDS            LSM14B (fragment): LS14B_HUMAN - Also known as C20orf40 From Homo sapiens (Human).
   3047..3088    +  CDS            V5 tag: epitope tag from simian virus 5
   3188..3322    -  polyA_signal   SV40 poly(A) signal: SV40 polyadenylation signal
   3345..3429    -  CDS            large T antigen (fragment): large T antigen from SV40 (simian virus 40)
   3430..3900    +  CDS            TcR (fragment): tetracycline efflux protein; tet; confers resistance to tetracycline
   3944..4532    -  rep_origin     ori: high-copy-number ColE1/pMB1/pBR322/pUC origin of replication
   4703..5563    -  CDS            AmpR: β-lactamase; bla; confers resistance to ampicillin, carbenicillin, and related antibiotics
   5564..5668    -  promoter       AmpR promoter: bla
>Addgene plasmid #146070 | pAc5.1B-lambdaN-HA-DmTral-LSm-K73AD74A-V5His6_C | depositor full sequence | sequence record 288515 | Full Sequence
CTTCAAGGAATTAATTCTATATTCTAAAAACACAAATGATACTTCTAAAAAAAATCATGAATGGCATCAA
CTCTGAATCAAATCTTTGCAGATGCACCTACTTCTCATTTCCACTGTCACATCATTTTTCCAGATCTCGC
TGCCTGTTATGTGGCCCACAAACCAAGACACGTTTTATGGCCATTAAAGCTGGCTGATCGTCGCCAAACA
CCAAATACATATCAATATGTACATTCGAGAAAGAAGCGATCAAAGAAGCGTCTTCGGGCGAGTAGGAGAA
TGCGGAGGAGAAGGAGAACGAGCTGATCTAGTATCTCTCCACAATCCAATGCCAACTGACCAACTGGCCA
TATTCGGAGCAATTTGAAGCCAATTTCCATCGCCTGGCGATCGCTCCATTCTTGGCTATATGTTTTTCAC
CGTTCCCGGGGCCATTTTCAAAGACTCGTCGGTAAGATAAGATTGTGTCACTCGCTGTCTCTCTTCATTT
GTCGAAGAATGCTGAGGAATTTCGCGATGACGTCGGCGAGTATTTTGAAGAATGAGAATAATTTGTATTT
ATACGAAAATCAGTTAGTGGAATTTTCTACAAAAACATGTTATCTATAGATAATTTTGTTGCAAAATATG
TTGACTATGACAAAGATTGTATGTATATACCTTTAATGTATTCTCATTTTCTTATGTATTTATAATGGCA
ATGATGATACTGATGATATTTTAAGATGATGCCAGACCACAGGCTGATTTCTGCGTCTTTTGCCGAACGC
AGTGCATGTGCGGTTGTTGTTTTTTGGAATAGTTTCAATTTTCGGACTGTCCGCTTTGATTTCAGTTTCT
TGGCTTATTCAAAAAGCAAAGTAAAGCCAAAAAAGCGAGATGGCAATACCAAATGCGGCAAAACGGTAGT
GGAAGGAAAGGGGTGCGGGGCAGCGGAAGGAAGGGTGGGGCGGGGCGTGGCGGGGTCTGTGGCTGGGCGC
GACGTCACCGACGTTGGAGCCACTCCTTTGACCATGTGTGCGTGTGTGTATTATTCGTGTCTCGCCACTC
GCCGGTTGTTTTTTTCTTTTTATCTCGCTCTCTCTAGCGCCATCTCGTACGCATGCTCAACGCACCGCAT
GTTGCCGTGTCCTTTATGCGTCATTTTGGCTCGAAATAGGCAATTATTTAAACAAAGATTAGTCAACGAA
AACGCTAAAATAAATAAGTCTACAATATGGTTACTTATTGCCATGTGTGTGCAGCCAACGATAGCAACAA
AAGCAACAACACAGTGGCTTTCCCTCTTTCACTTTTTGTTTGCAAGCGCGTGCGAGCAAGACGGCACGAC
CGGCAAACGCAATTACGCTGACAAAGAGCAGACGAAGTTTTGGCCGAAAAACATCAAGGCGCCTGATACG
AATGCATTTGCAATAACAATTGCGATATTTAATATTGTTTATGAAGCTGTTTGACTTCAAAACACACAAA
AAAAAAAATAAAACAAATTATTTGAAAGAGAATTAGGAATCGGACAGCTTATCGTTACGGGCTAACAGCA
CACCGAGACGAAATAGCTTACCTGACGTCACAGCCTCTGGAAGAACTGCCGCCAAGCAGAGAGAGAGAGA
AAAAGAGGGAGAGCAGCTTAGACCGCATGTGCTTGTGTGTGAGGCGTCTCTCTCTTCGTCTCCTGTTTGC
GCAAACGCATAGACTGCACTGAGAAAATCGATTACCTATTTTTTATGAATGAATATTTGCACTATTACTA
TTCAAAACTATTAAGATAGCAATCACATTCAATAGCCAAATACTATACCACCTGAGCGATGCAACGAAAT
GATCAATTTGAGCAAAAATGCTGCATATTTAGGACGGCATCATTATAGAAATGCTTCTTGCTGTGTACTT
TTCTCTCGTCTGGCAGCTGTTTCGCCGTTATTGTTAAAACCGGCTTAAGTTAGGTGTGTTTTCTACGACT
AGTGATGCCCCTACTAGAAGATGTGTGTTGCACAAATGTCCCTGAATAACCAATTTGAAGTGCAGATAGC
AGTAAACGTAAGCTAATATGAATATTATTTAACTGTAATGTTTTAATATCGCTGGACATTACTAATAAAC
CCACTATAAACACATGTACATATGTATGTTTTGGCATACAATGAGTAGTTGGGGAAAAAATGTGTAAAAG
CACCGTGACCATCACAGCATAAAGATAACCAGCTGAAGTATCGAATATGAGTAACCCCCAAATTGAATCA
CATGCCGCAACTGATAGGACCCATGGAAGTACACTCTTCATGGCGATATACAAGACACACACAAGCACGA
ACACCCAGTTGCGGAGGAAATTCTCCGTAAATGAAAACCCAATCGGCGAACAATTCATACCCATATATGG
TAAAAGTTTTGAACGCGACTTGAGAGCGGAGAGCATTGCGGCTGATAAGGTTTTAGCGCTAAGCGGGCTT
TATAAAACGGGCTGCGGGACCAGTTTTCATATCACTACCGTTTGAGTTCTTGTGCTGTGTGGATACTCCT
CCCGACACAAAGCCGCTCCATCAGCCAGCAGTCGTCTAATCCAGAGACCCCGGATCGGGGTACCAACATG
GACGCACAAACACGACGACGTGAGCGTCGCGCTGAGAAACAAGCTCAATGGAAAGCTGCAAACGGTGGAT
CTCCTCCACATATGGCTTACCCATACGATGTTCCAGATTACGCTCCTCCAAGCTTGAATTCTATGAGCGG
GGGATTACCGGAGTTGGGCTCCAAAATCAGCCTCATTTCCAAGGCGGACATTCGATACGAGGGCCGCCTG
TACACGGTGGATCCGCAGGAGTGCACCATTGCGCTCTCGAGTGTGCGATCCTTCGGTACAGAAGATCGGG
ACACCCAGTTCCAGATAGCGCCGCAATCGCAGATCTACGACTACATCCTCTTCCGTGGCTCGGACATCGC
GGCGATTCGCGTTGTCAACAACCACACGCTGCCGCACCACAATGACCCGGCGATCATGCAGGCGCAGCTC
GGCGGCCGCTCGAGTCTAGAGGGCCCGCGGTTCGAAGGTAAGCCTATCCCTAACCCTCTCCTCGGTCTCG
ATTCTACGCGTACCGGTCATCATCACCATCACCATTGAGTTTAAACCCGCTGATCAGCCTCGACTGTGCC
TTCTAAGGCCTGAGCTCGCTGATCAGCCTCGATCGAGGATCCAGACATGATAAGATACATTGATGAGTTT
GGACAAACCACAACTAGAATGCAGTGAAAAAAATGCTTTATTTGTGAAATTTGTGATGCTATTGCTTTAT
TTGTAACCATTATAAGCTGCAATAAACAAGTTAACAACAACAATTGCATTCATTTTATGTTTCAGGTTCA
GGGGGAGGTGTGGGAGGTTTTTTAAAGCAAGTAAAACCTCTACAAATGTGGTATGGCTGATTATGATCAG
TCGACCGATGCCCTTGAGAGCCTTCAACCCAGTCAGCTCCTTCCGGTGGGCGCGGGGCATGACTATCGTC
GCCGCACTTATGACTGTCTTCTTTATCATGCAACTCGTAGGACAGGTGCCGGCAGCGCTCTGGGTCATTT
TCGGCGAGGACCGCTTTCGCTGGAGCGCGACGATGATCGGCCTGTCGCTTGCGGTATTCGGAATCTTGCA
CGCCCTCGCTCAAGCCTTCGTCACTGGTCCCGCCACCAAACGTTTCGGCGAGAAGCAGGCCATTATCGCC
GGCATGGCGGCCGACGCGCTGGGCTACGTCTTGCTGGCGTTCGCGACGCGAGGCTGGATGGCCTTCCCCA
TTATGATTCTTCTCGCTTCCGGCGGCATCGGGATGCCCGCGTTGCAGGCCATGCTGTCCAGGCAGGTAGA
TGACGACCATCAGGGACAGCTTCAAGGATCGCTCGCGGCTCTTACCAGCCAGCAAAAGGCCAGGAACCGT
AAAAAGGCCGCGTTGCTGGCGTTTTTCCATAGGCTCCGCCCCCCTGACGAGCATCACAAAAATCGACGCT
CAAGTCAGAGGTGGCGAAACCCGACAGGACTATAAAGATACCAGGCGTTTCCCCCTGGAAGCTCCCTCGT
GCGCTCTCCTGTTCCGACCCTGCCGCTTACCGGATACCTGTCCGCCTTTCTCCCTTCGGGAAGCGTGGCG
CTTTCTCAATGCTCACGCTGTAGGTATCTCAGTTCGGTGTAGGTCGTTCGCTCCAAGCTGGGCTGTGTGC
ACGAACCCCCCGTTCAGCCCGACCGCTGCGCCTTATCCGGTAACTATCGTCTTGAGTCCAACCCGGTAAG
ACACGACTTATCGCCACTGGCAGCAGCCACTGGTAACAGGATTAGCAGAGCGAGGTATGTAGGCGGTGCT
ACAGAGTTCTTGAAGTGGTGGCCTAACTACGGCTACACTAGAAGGACAGTATTTGGTATCTGCGCTCTGC
TGAAGCCAGTTACCTTCGGAAAAAGAGTTGGTAGCTCTTGATCCGGCAAACAAACCACCGCTGGTAGCGG
TGGTTTTTTTGTTTGCAAGCAGCAGATTACGCGCAGAAAAAAAGGATCTCAAGAAGATCCTTTGATCTTT
TCTACGGGGTCTGACGCTCAGTGGAACGAAAACTCACGTTAAGGGATTTTGGTCATGAGATTATCAAAAA
GGATCTTCACCTAGATCCTTTTAAATTAAAAATGAAGTTTTAAATCAATCTAAAGTATATATGAGTAAAC
TTGGTCTGACAGTTACCAATGCTTAATCAGTGAGGCACCTATCTCAGCGATCTGTCTATTTCGTTCATCC
ATAGTTGCCTGACTCCCCGTCGTGTAGATAACTACGATACGGGAGGGCTTACCATCTGGCCCCAGTGCTG
CAATGATACCGCGAGACCCACGCTCACCGGCTCCAGATTTATCAGCAATAAACCAGCCAGCCGGAAGGGC
CGAGCGCAGAAGTGGTCCTGCAACTTTATCCGCCTCCATCCAGTCTATTAATTGTTGCCGGGAAGCTAGA
GTAAGTAGTTCGCCAGTTAATAGTTTGCGCAACGTTGTTGCCATTGCTGCAGGCATCGTGGTGTCACGCT
CGTCGTTTGGTATGGCTTCATTCAGCTCCGGTTCCCAACGATCAAGGCGAGTTACATGATCCCCCATGTT
GTGCAAAAAAGCGGTTAGCTCCTTCGGTCCTCCGATCGTTGTCAGAAGTAAGTTGGCCGCAGTGTTATCA
CTCATGGTTATGGCAGCACTGCATAATTCTCTTACTGTCATGCCATCCGTAAGATGCTTTTCTGTGACTG
GTGAGTACTCAACCAAGTCATTCTGAGAATAGTGTATGCGGCGACCGAGTTGCTCTTGCCCGGCGTCAAC
ACGGGATAATACCGCGCCACATAGCAGAACTTTAAAAGTGCTCATCATTGGAAAACGTTCTTCGGGGCGA
AAACTCTCAAGGATCTTACCGCTGTTGAGATCCAGTTCGATGTAACCCACTCGTGCACCCAACTGATCTT
CAGCATCTTTTACTTTCACCAGCGTTTCTGGGTGAGCAAAAACAGGAAGGCAAAATGCCGCAAAAAAGGG
AATAAGGGCGACACGGAAATGTTGAATACTCATACTCTTCCTTTTTCAATATTATTGAAGCATTTATCAG
GGTTATTGTCTCATGAGCGGATACATATTTGAATGTATTTAGAAAAATAAACAAATAGGGGTTCCGCGCA
CATTTCCCCGAAAAGTGCCACCTGACGTCTAAGAAACCATTATTATCATGACATTAACCTATAAAAATAG
GCGTATCACGAGGCCCTTTCGT
